Addgene plasmid #42847: TAL3384
Depositing lab: Keith Joung. Depositing organization: Massachusetts General Hospital. Publication: Targeted gene disruption in somatic zebrafish cells using engineered TALENs. Sander JD, Cade L, Khayter C, Reyon D, Peterson RT, Joung JK, Yeh JR. Nat Biotechnol. 2011 Aug 5;29(8):697-8. doi: 10.1038/nbt.1934. PubMed 21822241.
Backbone
  Vector backbone: JDS70
  Backbone manufacturer: Addgene plasmid #32285
  Backbone size w/o insert (bp): 6447
  Vector type: Mammalian Expression ; T7
Growth in bacteria
  Bacterial resistance: Ampicillin, 100 μg/mL
  Growth temperature: 37°C
  Growth strain: XL1 Blue
  Copy number: High Copy
Gene/Insert
  Gene/Insert name: ZebrafishCommunity-tnfb-left (alt name: tnfb)
  Species: D. rerio (zebrafish)
  Insert size (bp): 1640
  Entrez Gene: tnfb (a.k.a. Tnf-alpha, tnf, tnfa-like)
  Promoter: CMV
  Tag / fusion protein: 3X Flag (N terminal on backbone); WT FOKI (C terminal on backbone)
  Cloning method: Restriction Enzyme; 5′ cloning site N/A (destroyed during cloning); 3′ cloning site N/A (destroyed during cloning)
  Sequencing primers: 5′ CMV-F; 3′ BGH-rev
Terms and licenses: Academic/Nonprofit Terms; Industry Terms: Not Available to Industry
Depositor comments: Target binding site: TGTCGGGGGAGTTTATCA It is strongly recommended that users perform a diagnostic digest to verify this plasmid prior to use. For example, a double digest of the plasmid with BamHI and KpnI should result in two bands at 2.3kb and 5.8kb.
How to cite: TAL3384 was a gift from Keith Joung (Addgene plasmid # 42847 ; http://n2t.net/addgene:42847 ; RRID:Addgene_42847)
