[The description below was written by a language model from this plasmid's Addgene catalogue record.]
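Description:
TAL3384 is a TALEN expression plasmid built on the JDS70 backbone, a mammalian expression vector that also carries a T7 promoter. It encodes the "left" monomer of a TALE nuclease pair directed against the zebrafish (D. rerio) tnfb gene. The plasmid is propagated in E. coli as a high-copy construct under ampicillin selection. The record gives a backbone of about 6.4 kb and an insert of about 1.6 kb. No feature table is provided, so the origin of replication and other backbone elements are not itemised.

The insert is an engineered array of TAL effector repeats designed to recognise a specific 18-nucleotide half-site in tnfb, rather than a tnfb coding sequence. It was cloned by restriction enzyme methods, with both cloning sites destroyed in the process. The backbone places this array in frame between an N-terminal 3X FLAG tag and a C-terminal wild-type FokI nuclease domain. Expression is driven by the CMV promoter in mammalian cells. The T7 designation indicates that the same open reading frame can be transcribed in vitro to make mRNA, the usual route for delivering nucleases into zebrafish embryos. The FLAG epitope allows the fusion protein to be detected.

FokI cleaves only as a dimer, so this left monomer is meant to be used with a matching right-hand TALEN that binds the opposite strand across a spacer. Together they create a double-strand break whose error-prone repair produces indel mutations. The construct belongs to a community set of zebrafish-targeting TALENs intended for targeted gene disruption, here of tnfb.
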