>Addgene plasmid #42847 | TAL3384 | depositor partial sequence | sequence record 57967 | TAL3384 sequence 2430 bps
TCTAGAGCTAGCACCATGGACTACAAAGACCATGACGGTGATTATAAAGATCATGACATCGATTACAAGG
ATGACGATGACAAGATGGCCCCCAAGAAGAAGAGGAAGGTGGGCATTCACCGCGGGGTACCTATGGTGGA
CTTGAGGACACTCGGTTATTCGCAACAGCAACAGGAGAAAATCAAGCCTAAGGTCAGGAGCACCGTCGCG
CAACACCACGAGGCGCTTGTGGGGCATGGCTTCACTCATGCGCATATTGTCGCGCTTTCACAGCACCCTG
CGGCGCTTGGGACGGTGGCTGTCAAATACCAAGATATGATTGCGGCCCTGCCCGAAGCCACGCACGAGGC
AATTGTAGGGGTCGGTAAACAGTGGTCGGGAGCGCGAGCACTTGAGGCGCTGCTGACTGTGGCGGGTGAG
CTTAGGGGGCCTCCGCTCCAGCTCGACACCGGGCAGCTGCTGAAGATCGCGAAGAGAGGGGGAGTAACAG
CGGTAGAGGCAGTGCACGCCTGGCGCAATGCGCTCACCGGGGCCCCCTTGAACCTGACCCCAGACCAGGT
AGTCGCAATCGCGAACAATAATGGGGGAAAGCAAGCCCTGGAAACCGTGCAAAGGTTGTTGCCGGTCCTT
TGTCAAGACCACGGCCTTACACCGGAGCAAGTCGTGGCCATTGCAAGCAATGGGGGTGGCAAACAGGCTC
TTGAGACGGTTCAGAGACTTCTCCCAGTTCTCTGTCAAGCCCACGGGCTGACTCCCGATCAAGTTGTAGC
GATTGCGTCGCATGACGGAGGGAAACAAGCATTGGAGACTGTCCAACGGCTCCTTCCCGTGTTGTGTCAA
GCCCACGGTTTGACGCCTGCACAAGTGGTCGCCATCGCCAACAACAACGGCGGTAAGCAGGCGCTGGAAA
CAGTACAGCGCCTGCTGCCTGTACTGTGCCAGGATCATGGACTGACCCCAGACCAGGTAGTCGCAATCGC
GAACAATAATGGGGGAAAGCAAGCCCTGGAAACCGTGCAAAGGTTGTTGCCGGTCCTTTGTCAAGACCAC
GGCCTTACACCGGAGCAAGTCGTGGCCATTGCAAATAATAACGGTGGCAAACAGGCTCTTGAGACGGTTC
AGAGACTTCTCCCAGTTCTCTGTCAAGCCCACGGGCTGACTCCCGATCAAGTTGTAGCGATTGCGAATAA
CAATGGAGGGAAACAAGCATTGGAGACTGTCCAACGGCTCCTTCCCGTGTTGTGTCAAGCCCACGGTTTG
ACGCCTGCACAAGTGGTCGCCATCGCCAACAACAACGGCGGTAAGCAGGCGCTGGAAACAGTACAGCGCC
TGCTGCCTGTACTGTGCCAGGATCATGGACTGACCCCAGACCAGGTAGTCGCAATCGCGTCGAACATTGG
GGGAAAGCAAGCCCTGGAAACCGTGCAAAGGTTGTTGCCGGTCCTTTGTCAAGACCACGGCCTTACACCG
GAGCAAGTCGTGGCCATTGCAAATAATAACGGTGGCAAACAGGCTCTTGAGACGGTTCAGAGACTTCTCC
CAGTTCTCTGTCAAGCCCACGGGCTGACTCCCGATCAAGTTGTAGCGATTGCGTCCAACGGTGGAGGGAA
ACAAGCATTGGAGACTGTCCAACGGCTCCTTCCCGTGTTGTGTCAAGCCCACGGTTTGACGCCTGCACAA
GTGGTCGCCATCGCCTCGAATGGCGGCGGTAAGCAGGCGCTGGAAACAGTACAGCGCCTGCTGCCTGTAC
TGTGCCAGGATCATGGACTGACCCCAGACCAGGTAGTCGCAATCGCGTCAAACGGAGGGGGAAAGCAAGC
CCTGGAAACCGTGCAAAGGTTGTTGCCGGTCCTTTGTCAAGACCACGGCCTTACACCGGAGCAAGTCGTG
GCCATTGCAAGCAACATCGGTGGCAAACAGGCTCTTGAGACGGTTCAGAGACTTCTCCCAGTTCTCTGTC
AAGCCCACGGGCTGACTCCCGATCAAGTTGTAGCGATTGCGTCCAACGGTGGAGGGAAACAAGCATTGGA
GACTGTCCAACGGCTCCTTCCCGTGTTGTGTCAAGCCCACGGTTTGACGCCTGCACAAGTGGTCGCCATC
GCCAGCCATGATGGCGGTAAGCAGGCGCTGGAAACAGTACAGCGCCTGCTGCCTGTACTGTGCCAGGATC
ATGGACTGACACCCGAACAGGTGGTCGCCATTGCTTCTAACATCGGAGGACGGCCAGCCTTGGAGTCCAT
CGTAGCCCAATTGTCCAGGCCCGATCCCGCGTTGGCTGCGTTAACGAATGACCATCTGGTGGCGTTGGCA
TGTCTTGGTGGACGACCCGCGCTCGATGCAGTCAAAAAGGGTCTGCCTCATGCTCCCGCATTGATCAAAA
GAACCAACCGGCGGATTCCCGAGAGAACTTCCCATCGAGTCGCGGGATCC
