>Addgene plasmid #42847 | TAL3384 | addgene partial sequence | sequence record 60832 | JDS-TALEN-F 5'-TAGGGGTCGGTAAACAGTGG-3'
GCGCTGCTGACTGTGGCGGGTGAGCTTAGGGGGCCTCCGCTCCAGCTCGACACCGGGCAGCTGCTGAAGA
TCGCGAAGAGAGGGGGAGTAACAGCGGTAGAGGCAGTGCACGCCTGGCGCAATGCGCTCACCGGGGCCCC
CTTGAACCTGACCCCAGACCAGGTAGTCGCAATCGCGAACAATAATGGGGGAAAGCAAGCCCTGGAAACC
GTGCAAAGGTTGTTGCCGGTCCTTTGTCAAGACCACGGCCTTACACCGGAGCAAGTCGTGGCCATTGCAA
GCAATGGGGGTGGCAAACAGGCTCTTGAGACGGTTCAGAGACTTCTCCCAGTTCTCTGTCAAGCCCACGG
GCTGACTCCCGATCAAGTTGTAGCGATTGCGTCGCATGACGGAGGGAAACAAGCATTGGAGACTGTCCAA
CGGCTCCTTCCCGTGTTGTGTCAAGCCCACGGTTTGACGCCTGCACAAGTGGTCGCCATCGCCAACAACA
ACGGCGGTAAGCAGGCGCTGGAAACAGTACAGCGCCTGCTGCCTGTACTGTGCCAGGATCATGGACTGAC
CCCAGACCAGGTAGTCGCAATCGCGAACAATAATGGGGGAAAGCAAGCCCTGGAAACCGTGCAAAGGTTG
TTGCCGGTCCTTTGTCAAGACCACGGCCTTACACCGGAGCAAGTCGTGGCCATTGCAAATAATAACGGTG
GCAAACAGGCTCTTGAGACGGTTCAGAGACTTCTCCCAGTTCTCTGTCAAGCCCACGGGCTGACTCCCGA
TCAAGTTGTAGCGATTGCGAATAACAATGGAGGGAAACAAGCATTGGAGACTGTCCAACGGCTCCTTCCC
GTGTTGTGTCAAGCCCACGGTTTGACGCCTGCACAAGTGGTCGCCATCGCCAACAACAACGGCGGTAAGC
AGGCGCTGGAAACAGTACAGCGCCTGCTGCCTGTACTGTGCCAGGATCATGGACTGACCCCA
